Addgene plasmid #67393: pDEST47-ARF5-GFP
Purpose: Mammalian expression of hArf5 with C-term GFP tag
Depositing lab: Richard Kahn. Depositing organization: Emory University. Publication: Tool box: Plasmids for the expression or knockdown of human ARF Family GTPases (ARF/ARL/SAR) and their co-expression in bacteria with N-myristoyltransferases. Kerr SC, Kahn RA. Cell Logist. 2015 Sep 21;5(3):e1090523. doi: 10.1080/21592799.2015.1090523. eCollection 2015 Jul-Sep. PubMed 27057421.
Backbone
  Vector backbone: pcDNA-DEST47
  Backbone manufacturer: Life Technologies
  Vector type: Mammalian Expression
  Selectable markers: Neomycin (select with G418)
Growth in bacteria
  Bacterial resistance: Ampicillin, 100 μg/mL
  Growth temperature: 37°C
  Growth strain: DH5alpha
  Copy number: High Copy
Gene/Insert
  Gene/Insert name: ARF5 (alt name: pRK4n-D47)
  Species: H. sapiens (human)
  Entrez Gene: ARF5
  Promoter: CMV
  Tag / fusion protein: GFP (C terminal on backbone)
  Cloning method: Gateway Cloning
  Sequencing primers: 5′ CMV-F; 3′ GFP-R
Terms and licenses: Academic/Nonprofit Terms; Industry Terms: Not Available to Industry
How to cite: pDEST47-ARF5-GFP was a gift from Richard Kahn (Addgene plasmid # 67393 ; http://n2t.net/addgene:67393 ; RRID:Addgene_67393)
