[The description below was written by a language model from this plasmid's Addgene catalogue record.]
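Description:
pDEST47-ARF5-GFP is a mammalian expression plasmid built on the commercial Gateway destination vector pcDNA-DEST47. It carries the human ARF5 coding sequence, which encodes a member of the ARF family of small regulatory GTPases. The insert was introduced by Gateway recombination cloning, placing the ARF5 open reading frame downstream of the CMV promoter, a strong constitutive promoter widely used for high-level expression in transfected mammalian cells. The GFP tag is supplied by the backbone and lies on the C-terminal side of the insert, so the product is an ARF5-GFP fusion. C-terminal tagging leaves the N-terminus of the GTPase free. This matters for ARF proteins in general, because their N-terminal region is the site of myristoylation and contributes to membrane association.

In bacteria the plasmid is maintained at high copy number under ampicillin selection. For mammalian cells it carries a neomycin resistance marker, so stably transfected populations can be selected with G418 in addition to transient expression. No feature table accompanies the record, so the origin of replication, polyadenylation signals, the recombination scars flanking the insert and the specific GFP variant are not documented here.

The construct belongs to a toolbox of plasmids for expressing or knocking down human ARF, ARL and SAR family GTPases. It is intended for expressing fluorescently tagged ARF5 in mammalian cells, which suits uses such as visualising the protein's subcellular localisation or detecting it through the GFP moiety.
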