>Addgene plasmid #67393 | pDEST47-ARF5-GFP | addgene partial sequence | sequence record 118988 | GFPfusionREV 5'-CTCCACTGACAGAAAATTTG-3'
ATTGGGACAACTCCAGTGAAAAGTTCTTCTCCTTTGCTAGCCATTCTAGATCGAACCACTTTGTACAAGA
AAGCTGGGTCGCGCTTTGACAGCTCGTGGGACAGCCAGTCCAGACCATCGTACAGACCTGTGCCTTGGGT
GGCACAGGTGGCCTGGACATACCACGTGCGGCTGCGTAAGTGCTGTAGCCCCAGCTTGTCAGTCAGCTCG
CTCACGGGCATGGCGTTGGGCATGTCCTGCTTGTTGGCAAATACCAGCAGCACTGCATCCCGCAGCTCGT
CCTCCTGCAGCATCTTCTGGAGTTCATCAGCAGATTCTTGGACCCGCTCCCGGTCATTACTGTCCACCAC
AAAGATGAGGCCCTGAGTGTTCTGGAAGTAGTGCCGCCACAGAGGCCGAATCTTGTCCTGGCCTCCCACG
TCCCAGACTGTGAAACAGATGTTCTTATATTCCACTGTTTCTACATTGAAGCCTATGGTTGGGATGGTGG
TGACAATCTCCCCCAACTTCAGTTTGTACAGGATTGTGGTCTTGCCAGCCGCATCCAAGCCAACCATGAG
AATCCGCATCTGCTTCTTCCCGAAGATCCGCGAAAAGAGCGCGGACACGGTGAGGCCCATGGTTCTATCT
CCTTCTAAGCCTGCTTTTTTGTACAAACTTGTTTGATCAAGCTTAACTAGCCAGCTTGGGTCTCCCTATA
GTGAGTCGTATTAATTTCGATAAGCCAGTAAGCAGTGGGTTCTCTAGTTAGCCAGAGAGCTCTGCTTATA
TAGACCTCCCACCGTACACGCCTACCGCCCATTTGCGTCAATGGGGCGGAGTTGTTACGACATTTTGGAA
AGTCCCGTTGATTTTGGTGCCAAAACAAACTCCCATTGACGTCAATGGGGTGGAGACTTGGAAATCCCCG
TGAGTCAAACCGCTATCCACGCCCATTGATGTAC
